>Addgene plasmid #186247 | pBA792 | addgene full sequence | sequence record 369161 | Addgene NGS Result
AGTATAATATATCAAGAGCCTAATAACTCGGGCTATAAACTAAGGAATATCTATGAAAGAGTTCTACATT
AGCATCGAGACAGTCGGAAATAACATTGTTGAACGTTATATTGATGAAAATGGAAAGGAACGTACAGGAG
GACTTTGGCAGGTGGTGTTACAACCAATTAACCAATTCTGATTAGAAAAACTCATCGAGCATCAAATGAA
ACTGCAATTTATTCATATCAGGATTATCAATACCATATTTTTGAAAAAGCCGTTTCTGTAATGAAGGAGA
AAACTCACCGAGGCAGTTCCATAGGATGGCAAGATCCTGGTATCGGTCTGCGATTCCGACTCGTCCAACA
TCAATACAACCTATTAATTTCCCCTCGTCAAAAATAAGGTTATCAAGTGAGAAATCACCATGAGTGACGA
CTGAATCCGGTGAGAATGGCAAAAGCTTATGCATTTCTTTCCAGACTTGTTCAACAGGCCAGCCATTACG
CTCGTCATCAAAATCACTCGCATCAACCAAACCGTTATTCATTCGTGATTGCGCCTGAGCGAGGCGAAAT
ACGCGATCGCTGTTAAAAGGACAATTACAAACAGGAATCGAATGCAACCGGCGCAGGAACACTGCCAGCG
CATCAACAATATTTTCACCTGAATCAGGATATTCTTCTAATACCTGGAATGCTGTTTTCCCGGGGATCGC
AGTGGTGAGTAACCATGCATCATCAGGAGTACGGATAAAATGCTTGATGGTCGGAAGAGGCATAAATTCC
GTCAGCCAGTTTAGTCTGACCATCTCATCTGTAACATCATTGGCAACGCTACCTTTGCCATGTTTCAGAA
ACAACTCTGGCGCATCGGGCTTCCCATACAATCGATAGATTGTCGCACCTGATTGCCCGACATTATCGCG
AGCCCATTTATACCCATATAAATCAGCATCCATGTTGGAATTTAATCGCGGCCTGGAGCAAGACGTTTCC
CGTTGAATATGGCTCATAACACCCCTTGTATTACTGTTTATGTAAGCAGACAGTTTTATTGTTCATGATG
ATATATTTTTATCTTGTGCAATGTAACATCAGAGATTTTGAGACACAACGTGGCTTTGTTGAATAAATCG
AACTTTTGCTGAGTTGAAGGATCAGCTTGCGTTTTCCCTTGTCCAGATAGCCCAGTAGCTGACATTTAGC
CTAAATGACATTTCTCCGGAAAGTGCGCACGGCCACGCTCTTGTTGACGTTGAGCTTGCTTTTGACGTTG
AACCTCGCGTTGCTCGGTTAATAATTTCTCACCAACCGCTTTAATAATGGCCGCCGCTTTCGCTTGCATG
TCACGGTTCAGAGGACCGAGTGCATCTAATACCGGTTTCAAACGTTCGCGTAAATCGCGCGCAGTTTCCT
GTGCCTGGTCTGCTTTCTTACGCATTTCGCGGGCGCCGGCAGCCGCTTGCAGTGCTGGTTCGTAACCTTG
ACGGACTGCCTTAGTTAAGCGATCCGCGACTGCCTCAGGGGTTTCCACACGTTTAGAAATGCCTAATTTC
TCCGCCAGACCTTGTGGAGCGTAAGCACGGGGTTCCACGGCCTGAGGCGAAATCGTAACATGTCCTACAG
GCGGGCGTTCAAGCGCTTCATAAAATGCTTGGATACGAGTATGGCGCGCTTTACTCCCTTCAATCCCACG
CTGAAGGCCCAGGTCCGCAACCGCAGCAGCGAAGGTCGTTTGATCACGTGTCATTTGGGCCTTATTACCA
ATAAATTCTTTAGCACTCAAGCGACCATCTTGGGTCAAGGGGACTACAAAGGCCGTCATATGTGGGGATG
TCTCATCGCGATGAATCGAAGCTGTTACAATACGGTCAGCGCCATATTTATCGGCTAACCATTTATGGGC
TTTCTCAAAGAATGCTGCTTGTTGCTCCTGTGACGCGCTTTTCCACCACTCGGGCGAAGCGGTCATCACA
TATTCTACGGCAAGTACTGCATCTTTACGGCGCTTTTCAGGCAACAGTTCACGCAAACGACCCATGGCCT
CGTCCGTACTACTCGCGGCCCAATGTTCATTTTCCGGAGTACGAGATGCATCCGCATTCGGTGTTTCACG
TTCACGATACGCATGTTTCAGCGACGCAGCAACATTACCCATCTTGGCGAGTTTCTTACAACGCATAATT
GCATAAGCGGCCATGCCTGCCCCTCCCTTTTGGTGTCCAACCGGCTCGACGGGGGCAGCGCAAGGCGGTG
CCTCCGGCGGGCCACTCAATGCTTGAGTATACTCACTAGACTTTGCTTCGCAAAGTCGTGACCGCCTACG
GCGGCTGCGCCTGCCCACGAGCTTGACCACAGGGATTGCCCACCGGCTACCCAGCCTTCGACCACATACC
CACCGGCTCCAACTGCGCGGCCTGCGGCCTTGCCCTATCAATTTTTTTAATTTTCTCTGGGGAAAAGCCT
CCGGCCTGCGGCCTGCGCGCTTCGCTTGCCGGTTGGACACCAAGTGGAAGGCGGGTCAAGGCTCGCGCAG
CGACCGCGCAGCGGCTTGGCCTTGACGCGCCTGGAACGACCCAAGCCTATGCGAGTGGGGGCAGTCGAAG
GGCGAAGCCCGCCCGCCTGCCCCCCGAGCCTCACGGCGGCGAGTGCGGGGGTTCCAAGGGGGCAGCGCCA
CCTTGGGCAAGGCCGAAGGCCGCGCAGTCGATCAACAAGCCCCGGAGGGGCCACTTTTTGCCGGAGGGGG
AGCCGCGCCGAAGGCGTGGGGGAACCCCGCAGGGGTGCCCTTCTTTGGGCACCAAAGAACTAGATATAGG
GCGAAATGCGAAAGACTTAAAAATCAACAACTTAAAAAAGGGGGGTACGCAACAGCTCATTGCGGCACCC
CCCGCAATAGCTCATTGCGTAGGTTAAAGAAAATCTGTAATTGACTGCCACTTTTACGCAACGCATAATT
GTTGTCGCGCTGCCGAAAAGTTGCAGCTGATTGCGCATGGTGCCGCAACCGTGCGGCACCCCTACCGCAT
GGAGATAAGCATGGCCACGCAGTCCAGAGAAATCGGCATTCAAGCCAAGAACAAGCCCGGTCACTGGGTG
CAAACGGAACGCAAAGCGCATGAGGCGTGGGCCGGGCTTATTGCGAGGAAACCCACGGCGGCAATGCTGC
TGCATCACCTCGTGGCGCAGATGGGCCACCAGAACGCCGTGGTGGTCAGCCAAAAGACACTTTCCAAGCT
CATCGGACGTTCTTTGCGGACGGTCCAATACGCAGTCAAGGACTTGGTGGCCGAGCGCTGGATCTCCGTC
GTGAAGCTCAACGGCCCCGGCACCGTGTTGGCCTACGTGGTCAATGACCGCGTGGCGTGGGGCCAGCCCC
GCGACCAGTTGCGCCTGTCGGTGTTCAGTGCCGCCGTGGTGGTTGATCACGACGACCAGGACGAATCGCT
GTTGGGGCATGGCGACCTGCGCCGCATCCCGACCCTGTATCCGGGCGAGCAGCAACTACCGACCGGCCCC
GGCGAGGAGCCGCCCAGCCAGCCCGGCATTCCGGGCATGGAACCAGACCTGCCAGCCTTGACCGAAACGG
AGGAATGGGAACGGCGCGGGCAGCAGCGCCTGCCGATGCCCGATGAGCCGTGTTTTCTGGACGATGGCGA
GCCGTTGGAGCCGCCGACACGGGTCACGCTGCCGCGCCGGTAGCACTTGGGTTGCGCAGCAACCCGTAAG
TGCGCTGTTCCAGACTATCCACCTGCCCGAACCAGAGACTTATC
Features (pLannotate 1.2.2; 4 found; start..end, strand, type, name):
     53..136     +  CDS            43 (fragment): DPOL_BPT4 - Experimental evidence at protein level: Swiss-Prot protein existence level 1. Replicates the viral genomic DNA. This polymerase possesses two enzymatic activities: DNA synthesis (polymerase) and an exonucleolytic activity that degrades single-stranded DNA in the 3'- to 5'-direction for proofreading purpose. From Enterobacteria phage T4 (Bacteriophage T4).
    182..997     -  CDS            KanR: aminoglycoside phosphotransferase; aph(3')-Ia; confers resistance to kanamycin in bacteria or G418 (Geneticin®) in eukaryotes
   2313..3020    +  rep_origin     pBBR1 oriV (fragment): replication origin of the broad-host-range plasmid pBBR1 from Bordetella bronchiseptica; requires the pBBR1 Rep protein for replication
   3021..3683    +  CDS            pBBR1 Rep: replication protein for the broad-host-range plasmid pBBR1 from Bordetella bronchiseptica
