[The description below was written by a language model from this plasmid's Addgene catalogue record and pLannotate feature annotations shown in this document.]
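Description:
pBA792 is a small (about 3.8 kb) bacterial plasmid that serves as a homologous-recombination donor for editing the genome of bacteriophage T4. It is built on the broad-host-range pBBR1 replicon: the annotated features include a pBBR1 oriV fragment immediately followed by the pBBR1 Rep coding sequence, which supplies the replication protein this origin requires. The plasmid is recorded as low copy. Selection is by kanamycin, conferred by an aph(3')-Ia aminoglycoside phosphotransferase gene (KanR) on the reverse strand.

The payload is described as T4 phage homology, and the stated purpose, "dnap-F HR donor", points to the phage DNA polymerase locus. Consistent with this, the only phage-derived feature detected is a short fragment matching T4 gene 43, which encodes the replicative DNA polymerase with 3'-to-5' proofreading exonuclease activity. This fragment is far too short to encode a functional enzyme, so it is presumably a homology template rather than an expression cassette. Although the vector type is listed as bacterial expression, no promoter, tag or reporter is annotated. The record does not say what "F" denotes or which sequence change the donor carries, and roughly a third of the plasmid has no annotation.

In use, a host bacterium carrying such a donor is infected with T4, so that recombination between the plasmid homology and the incoming phage genome transfers the designed edit. The associated work concerns Cas13a-based phage genome editing, which suggests that RNA-targeting CRISPR counterselection is used to enrich recombinant phage over wild type. The Cas13a and guide components are not on this plasmid.
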