Addgene plasmid #186247: pBA792
Purpose: dnap-F HR Donor Vector (T4 phage editing)
Depositing lab: Jennifer Doudna. Depositing organization: University of California, Berkeley. Publication: Broad-spectrum CRISPR-Cas13a enables efficient phage genome editing. Adler BA, Hessler T, Cress BF, Lahiri A, Mutalik VK, Barrangou R, Banfield J, Doudna JA. Nat Microbiol. 2022 Dec;7(12):1967-1979. doi: 10.1038/s41564-022-01258-x. Epub 2022 Oct 31. PubMed 36316451.
Backbone
  Vector backbone: BBR1
  Vector type: Bacterial Expression
Growth in bacteria
  Bacterial resistance: Kanamycin, 50 μg/mL
  Growth temperature: 37°C
  Growth strain: NEB Stable
  Copy number: Low Copy
Gene/Insert
  Gene/Insert name: BBR1 backbone + T4 phage homology
  Species: Other
  Cloning method: Unknown
Terms and licenses: Academic/Nonprofit Terms; Industry Terms: Not Available to Industry
How to cite: pBA792 was a gift from Jennifer Doudna (Addgene plasmid # 186247 ; http://n2t.net/addgene:186247 ; RRID:Addgene_186247)
